>Addgene plasmid #132590 | phNFL-P8R | addgene full sequence | sequence record 260943 | Addgene NGS Result
ACCGCCATGCATTAGTTATTAATAGTAATCAATTACGGGGTCATTAGTTCATAGCCCATATATGGAGTTC
CGCGTTACATAACTTACGGTAAATGGCCCGCCTGGCTGACCGCCCAACGACCCCCGCCCATTGACGTCAA
TAATGACGTATGTTCCCATAGTAACGCCAATAGGGACTTTCCATTGACGTCAATGGGTGGAGTATTTACG
GTAAACTGCCCACTTGGCAGTACATCAAGTGTATCATATGCCAAGTACGCCCCCTATTGACGTCAATGAC
GGTAAATGGCCCGCCTGGCATTATGCCCAGTACATGACCTTATGGGACTTTCCTACTTGGCAGTACATCT
ACGTATTAGTCATCGCTATTACCATGGTGATGCGGTTTTGGCAGTACATCAATGGGCGTGGATAGCGGTT
TGACTCACGGGGATTTCCAAGTCTCCACCCCATTGACGTCAATGGGAGTTTGTTTTGGCACCAAAATCAA
CGGGACTTTCCAAAATGTCGTAACAACTCCGCCCCATTGACGCAAATGGGCGGTAGGCGTGTACGGTGGG
AGGTCTATATAAGCAGAGCTGGTTTAGTGAACCGTCAGATCCGCTAGCGCTACCGGACTCAGATCTCGAG
CTCAAGCTTCGAATTCTGCAGTCGACGGTACCGCGGGCCCGGGATCCGGGTGGCAGAACGGCGCCGAGCC
GCACACAGCCATCCATCCTCCCCCTTCCCTCTCTCCCCTGTCCTCTCTCTCCGGGCTCCCACCGCCGCCG
CGGGCCGGGGAGCCACCGGCCGCCACCATGAGTTCCTTCAGCTACGAGCGGTACTACTCGACCTCCTACA
AGCGGCGCTACGTGGAGACGCCCCGGGTGCACATCTCCAGCGTGCGCAGCGGCTACAGCACCGCACGCTC
AGCTTACTCCAGCTACTCGGCGCCGGTGTCTTCCTCGCTGTCCGTGCGCCGCAGCTACTCCTCCAGCTCT
GGATCGTTGATGCCCAGTCTGGAGAACCTCGACCTGAGCCAGGTAGCCGCCATCAGCAACGACCTCAAGT
CCATCCGCACGCAGGAGAAGGCGCAGCTCCAGGACCTCAATGACCGCTTCGCCAGCTTCATCGAGCGCGT
GCACGAGCTGGAGCAGCAGAACAAGGTCCTGGAAGCCGAGCTGCTGGTGCTGCGCCAGAAGCACTCCGAG
CCATCCCGCTTCCGGGCGCTGTACGAGCAGGAGATCCGCGACCTGCGCCTGGCGGCGGAAGATGCCACCA
ACGAGAAGCAGGCGCTCCAGGGCGAGCGCGAAGGGCTGGAGGAGACCCTGCGCAACCTGCAGGCGCGCTA
TGAAGAGGAGGTGCTGAGCCGCGAGGACGCCGAGGGCCGGCTGATGGAAGCGCGCAAAGGCGCCGACGAG
GCGGCGCTCGCTCGCGCCGAGCTCGAGAAGCGCATCGACAGCTTGATGGACGAAATCTCTTTTCTGAAGA
AAGTGCACGAAGAGGAGATCGCCGAACTGCAGGCGCAGATCCAGTACGCGCAGATCTCCGTGGAGATGGA
CGTGACCAAGCCCGACCTTTCCGCCGCGCTCAAGGACATCCGCGCGCAGTACGAGAAGCTGGCCGCCAAG
AACATGCAGAACGCTGAGGAATGGTTCAAGAGCCGCTTCACCGTGCTGACCGAGAGCGCCGCCAAGAACA
CCGACGCCGTGCGCGCCGCCAAGGACGAGGTGTCCGAGAGCCGTCGTCTGCTCAAGGCCAAGACCCTGGA
AATCGAAGCATGCCGGGGCATGAATGAAGCGCTGGAGAAGCAGCTGCAGGAGCTGGAGGACAAGCAGAAC
GCCGACATCAGCGCTATGCAGGACACGATCAACAAATTAGAAAATGAATTGAGGACCACAAAGAGTGAAA
TGGCACGATACCTAAAAGAATACCAAGACCTCCTCAACGTGAAGATGGCTTTGGATATTGAGATTGCAGC
TTACAGGAAACTCTTGGAAGGCGAGGAGACCCGACTCAGTTTCACCAGCGTGGGAAGCATAACCAGTGGC
TACTCCCAGAGCTCCCAGGTCTTTGGCCGATCTGCCTACGGCGGTTTACAGACCAGCTCCTATCTGATGT
CCACCCGCTCCTTCCCGTCCTACTACACCAGCCATGTCCAAGAGGAGCAGATCGAAGTGGAGGAAACCAT
TGAGGCTGCCAAGGCTGAGGAAGCCAAGGATGAGCCCCCCTCTGAAGGAGAAGCCGAGGAGGAGGAGAAG
GACAAGGAAGAGGCCGAGGAAGAGGAGGCAGCTGAAGAGGAAGAAGCTGCCAAGGAAGAGTCTGAAGAAG
CAAAAGAAGAAGAAGAAGGAGGTGAAGGTGAAGAAGGAGAGGAAACCAAAGAAGCTGAAGAGGAGGAGAA
GAAAGTTGAAGGTGCTGGGGAGGAACAAGCAGCTAAGAAGAAAGATTGAACCCCCATTTCCTTAATTATT
TCAGGAATAATTCTCCCGAAATCAGGTCAACCCCATCACCAACCAACCAACCAGTTGAGTTCCAGATTCT
ATGTGAATTAAAAAGTCAATATATGTATAATTCTGAGATGACTTAGGTTGGACATTCAATGTTGTGCTAT
GAATTTCCTCTTTATGCAGAGTATCTGTTTGCTTGCAGAGTGGCTTTCTGGCTTGCTGCCAGCCTGTGCA
TGGTCCACAAGCCGAATTCAGATCTGGTACCACGCGTATCGATAAGCTTGCATGCCTGCAGGTCGACTCT
AGAGGATCCACCGGATCTAGATAACTGATCATAATCAGCCATACCACATTTGTAGAGGTTTTACTTGCTT
TAAAAAACCTCCCACACCTCCCCCTGAACCTGAAACATAAAATGAATGCAATTGTTGTTGTTAACTTGTT
TATTGCAGCTTATAATGGTTACAAATAAAGCAATAGCATCACAAATTTCACAAATAAAGCATTTTTTTCA
CTGCATTCTAGTTGTGGTTTGTCCAAACTCATCAATGTATCTTAACGCGTAAATTGTAAGCGTTAATATT
TTGTTAAAATTCGCGTTAAATTTTTGTTAAATCAGCTCATTTTTTAACCAATAGGCCGAAATCGGCAAAA
TCCCTTATAAATCAAAAGAATAGACCGAGATAGGGT
[37 nt withheld, positions 3117-3153]
AAAGAACGTGGACTCCAACGTCAAAGG
[49 nt withheld, positions 3181-3229]
T
[91 nt withheld, positions 3231-3321]
G
[124 nt withheld, positions 3323-3446]
CAGGTGGCACTTTTCGGGGAAATGTGCGCGGAACCCCTATTTGTTTATTTTTCTAAATACATTCAAATAT
GTATCCGCTCATGAGACAATAACCCTGATAAATGCTTCAATAATATTGAAAAAGGAAGAGTCCTGAGGCG
GAAAGAACCAGCTGTGGAATGTGTGTCAGTTAGGGTGTGGAAAGTCCCCAGGCTCCCCAGCAGGCAGAAG
TATGCAAAGCATGCATCTCAATTAGTCAGCAACCAGGTGTGGAAAGTCCCCAGGCTCCCCAGCAGGCAGA
AGTATGCAAAGCATGCATCTCAATTAGTCAGCAACCATAGTCCCGCCCCTAACTCCGCCCATCCCGCCCC
TAACTCCGCCCAGTTCCGCCCATTCTCCGCCCCATGGCTGACTAATTTTTTTTATTTATGCAGAGGCCGA
GGCCGCCTCGGCCTCTGAGCTATTCCAGAAGTAGTGAGGAGGCTTTTTTGGAGGCCTAGGCTTTTGCAAA
GATCGATCAAGAGACAGGATGAGGATCGTTTCGCATGATTGAACAAGATGGATTGCACGCAGGTTCTCCG
GCCGCTTGGGTGGAGAGGCTATTCGGCTATGACTGGGCACAACAGACAATCGGCTGCTCTGATGCCGCCG
TGTTCCGGCTGTCAGCGCAGGGGCGCCCGGTTCTTTTTGTCAAGACCGACCTGTCCGGTGCCCTGAATGA
ACTGCAAGACGAGGCAGCGCGGCTATCGTGGCTGGCCACGACGGGCGTTCCTTGCGCAGCTGTGCTCGAC
GTTGTCACTGAAGCGGGAAGGGACTGGCTGCTATTGGGCGAAGTGCCGGGGCAGGATCTCCTGTCATCTC
ACCTTGCTCCTGCCGAGAAAGTATCCATCATGGCTGATGCAATGCGGCGGCTGCATACGCTTGATCCGGC
TACCTGCCCATTCGACCACCAAGCGAAACATCGCATCGAGCGAGCACGTACTCGGATGGAAGCCGGTCTT
GTCGATCAGGATGATCTGGACGAAGAGCATCAGGGGCTCGCGCCAGCCGAACTGTTCGCCAGGCTCAAGG
CGAGCATGCCCGACGGCGAGGATCTCGTCGTGACCCATGGCGATGCCTGCTTGCCGAATATCATGGTGGA
AAATGGCCGCTTTTCTGGATTCATCGACTGTGGCCGGCTGGGTGTGGCGGACCGCTATCAGGACATAGCG
TTGGCTACCCGTGATATTGCTGAAGAGCTTGGCGGCGAATGGGCTGACCGCTTCCTCGTGCTTTACGGTA
TCGCCGCTCCCGATTCGCAGCGCATCGCCTTCTATCGCCTTCTTGACGAGTTCTTCTGAGCGGGACTCTG
GGGTTCGAAATGACCGACCAAGCGACGCCCAACCTGCCATCACGAGATTTCGATTCCACCGCCGCCTTCT
ATGAAAGGTTGGGCTTCGGAATCGTTTTCCGGGACGCCGGCTGGATGATCCTCCAGCGCGGGGATCTCAT
GCTGGAGTTCTTCGCCCACCCTAGGGGGAGGCTAACTGAAACACGGAAGGAGACAATACCGGAAGGAACC
CGCGCTATGACGGCAATAAAAAGACAGAATAAAACGCACGGTGTTGGGTCGTTTGTTCATAAACGCGGGG
TTCGGTCCCAGGGCTGGCACTCTGTCGATACCCCACCGAGACCCCATTGGGGCCAATACGCCCGCGTTTC
TTCCTTTTCCCCACCCCACCCCCCAAGTTCGGGTGAAGGCCCAGGGCTCGCAGCCAACGTCGGGGCGGCA
GGCCCTGCCATAGCCTCAGGTTACTCATATATACTTTAGATTGATTTAAAACTTCATTTTTAATTTAAAA
GGATCTAGGTGAAGATCCTTTTTGATAATCTCATGACCAAAATCCCTTAACGTGAGTTTTCGTTCCACTG
AGCGTCAGACCCCGTAGAAAAGATCAAAGGATCTTCTTGAGATCCTTTTTTTCTGCGCGTAATCTGCTGC
TTGCAAACAAAAAAACCACCGCTACCAGCGGTGGTTTGTTTGCCGGATCAAGAGCTACCAACTCTTTTTC
CGAAGGTAACTGGCTTCAGCAGAGCGCAGATACCAAATACTGTTCTTCTAGTGTAGCCGTAGTTAGGCCA
CCACTTCAAGAACTCTGTAGCACCGCCTACATACCTCGCTCTGCTAATCCTGTTACCAGTGGCTGCTGCC
AGTGGCGATAAGTCGTGTCTTACCGGGTTGGACTCAAGACGATAGTTACCGGATAAGGCGCAGCGGTCGG
GCTGAACGGGGGGTTCGTGCACACAGCCCAGCTTGGAGCGAACGACCTACACCGAACTGAGATACCTACA
GCGTGAGCTATGAGAAAGCGCCACGCTTCCCGAAGGGAGAAAGGCGGACAGGTATCCGGTAAGCGGCAGG
GTCGGAACAGGAGAGCGCACGAGGGAGCTTCCAGGGGGAAACGCCTGGTATCTTTATAGTCCTGTCGGGT
TTCGCCACCTCTGACTTGAGCGTCGATTTTTGTGATGCTCGTCAGGGGGGCGGAGCCTATGGAAAAACGC
CAGCAACGCGGCCTTTTTACGGTTCCTGGCCTTTTGCTGGCCTTTTGCTCACATGTTCTTTCCTGCGTTA
TCCCCTGATTCTGTGGATAACCGTATT
Features (pLannotate 1.2.2; 15 found; start..end, strand, type, name):
     73..376     +  enhancer       CMV enhancer: human cytomegalovirus immediate early enhancer
    377..580     +  promoter       CMV promoter: human cytomegalovirus (CMV) immediate early promoter
    621..677     +  misc_feature   MCS: multiple cloning site
    798..2162    +  CDS            NEFL (fragment): NFL_HUMAN - Also known as NF68, NFL. Experimental evidence at protein level: Swiss-Prot protein existence level 1. Neurofilaments usually contain three intermediate filament proteins: NEFL, NEFM, and NEFH which are involved in the maintenance of neuronal caliber. May additionally cooperate with the neuronal intermediate filament proteins PRPH and INA to form neuronal filamentous networks (By similarity). From Homo sapiens (Human).
   2704..2739    -  misc_feature   MCS (fragment): pUC18/19 multiple cloning site
   2756..2840    +  CDS            large T antigen (fragment): large T antigen from SV40 (simian virus 40)
   2863..2984    +  polyA_signal   SV40 poly(A) signal: SV40 polyadenylation signal
   3018..3446    -  rep_origin     f1 ori (sequence partly withheld): f1 bacteriophage origin of replication; arrow indicates direction of (+) strand synthesis
   3473..3577    +  promoter       AmpR promoter: bla
   3579..3936    +  promoter       SV40 promoter: SV40 enhancer and early promoter
   3971..4765    +  CDS            NeoR/KanR: aminoglycoside phosphotransferase from Tn5; aph(3')-II (or nptII); confers resistance to neomycin, kanamycin, and G418 (Geneticin®)
   4786..4938    +  CDS            ble (fragment): BLE_KLEPN - Experimental evidence at protein level: Swiss-Prot protein existence level 1. Binding protein with a strong affinity to the bleomycin family of antibiotics. Binds to CL990; an antimitotic-antibiotic compound. From Klebsiella pneumoniae.
   4997..5044    +  polyA_signal   HSV TK poly(A) signal: herpes simplex virus thymidine kinase polyadenylation signal (Cole and Stacy, 1985)
   5135..5151    -  polyA_signal   bGH poly(A) signal (fragment): bovine growth hormone polyadenylation signal
   5373..5961    +  rep_origin     ori: high-copy-number ColE1/pMB1/pBR322/pUC origin of replication
