[The description below was written by a language model from this plasmid's Addgene catalogue record and pLannotate feature annotations shown in this document.]
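Description:
phNFL-P8R is a mammalian expression plasmid built on the Clontech pEGFP-C1 backbone from which the EGFP coding sequence has been removed, so the encoded protein is produced untagged. The sequenced plasmid is about 6.1 kb. It replicates in E. coli at high copy from a ColE1/pUC-type origin and also carries an f1 phage origin. A single NeoR/KanR (Tn5 aminoglycoside phosphotransferase) gene provides both selections. A bacterial bla-type promoter drives it for kanamycin resistance in bacteria, and the SV40 enhancer/early promoter drives it for G418 selection in mammalian cells, with termination at the HSV TK polyadenylation signal. Short annotated fragments of ble, SV40 large T antigen, a pUC-type polylinker and the bGH poly(A) signal appear to be partial matches within backbone or flanking sequence rather than functional elements.

The payload is a roughly 2.1 kb human NEFL insert encoding neurofilament light polypeptide, cloned into the multiple cloning site between two retained BamHI sites. It sits downstream of the human cytomegalovirus immediate early enhancer and promoter and upstream of the SV40 polyadenylation signal. The annotated coding match covers only part of the insert, which suggests the remainder is untranslated or unmatched flanking sequence. The construct was made by site-directed mutagenesis of the parental phNFL plasmid to introduce a 23C>G change, giving the Pro8Arg substitution associated with Charcot-Marie-Tooth disease type 2E. It is intended for expressing this disease mutant in cultured mammalian cells, and the associated study examined whether such mutant neurofilament proteins assemble into neurofilaments, presumably in comparison with the wild-type parent.
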