Addgene plasmid #132590: phNFL-P8R
Purpose: Expresses human NFL containing the Charcot-Marie-Tooth disease type 2E P8R mutation
Depositing lab: Anthony Brown. Depositing organization: Ohio State University. Publication: Charcot-Marie-Tooth disease Type 2E/1F mutant neurofilament proteins assemble into neurofilaments. Stone EJ, Uchida A, Brown A. Cytoskeleton (Hoboken). 2019 Jul;76(7-8):423-439. doi: 10.1002/cm.21566. Epub 2019 Nov 6. PubMed 31574566.
Backbone
  Vector backbone: pEGFP-C1 with EGFP sequence removed
  Backbone manufacturer: Clontech
  Backbone size w/o insert (bp): 4001
  Modifications to backbone: Obtained by site-directed mutagenesis of the phNFL plasmid.
  Vector type: Mammalian Expression
  Selectable markers: Neomycin (select with G418)
Growth in bacteria
  Bacterial resistance: Kanamycin, 50 μg/mL
  Growth temperature: 37°C
  Growth strain: DH5alpha
  Copy number: High Copy
Gene/Insert
  Gene/Insert name: NEFL (alt name: neurofilament protein L)
  Species: H. sapiens (human)
  Insert size (bp): 2062
  Mutation: 23C>G; Pro8Arg
  Entrez Gene: NEFL (a.k.a. CMT1F, CMT2E, CMTDIG, NF-L, NF68, NFL, PPP1R110)
  Promoter: CMV
  Cloning method: Restriction Enzyme; 5′ cloning site BamHI (not destroyed); 3′ cloning site BamHI (not destroyed)
  Sequencing primers: 5′ CMV Forward; 3′ SV40pA-R
Terms and licenses: Academic/Nonprofit Terms; Industry Terms: Not Available to Industry
How to cite: phNFL-P8R was a gift from Anthony Brown (Addgene plasmid # 132590 ; http://n2t.net/addgene:132590 ; RRID:Addgene_132590)
